>Addgene plasmid #11615 | pcDNA3-HA-NQO1 | addgene partial sequence | sequence record 18580 | CMV-F 5'-CGCAAATGGGCGGTAGGCGTG-3'
GCAGAGCTCTCTGGCTACTAGAGAACCCACTGCTTACTGGCTTATCGAAATTAATACGACTCACTATAGG
GAGACCCAAGCTTGCCGCCACCATGTACCCTTATGATGTGCCAGATTATGCCTCTGAATTGGTCGGCAGA
AGAGCACTGATCGTACTGGCTCACTCAGAGAGGACGTCCTTCAACTATGCCATGAAGGAGGCTGCTGCAG
CGGCTTTGAAGAAGAAAGGATGGGAGGTGGTGGAGTCGGACCTCTATGCCATGAACTTCAATCCCATCAT
TTCCAGAAAGGACATCACAGGTAAACTGAAGGACCCTGCGAACTTTCAGTATCCTGCCGAGTCTGTTCTG
GCTTATAAAGAAGGCCATCTGAGCCCAGATATTGTGGCTGAACAAAAGAAGCTGGAAGCCGCAGACCTTG
TGATATTCCAGTTCCCCCTGCAGTGGTTTGGAGTCCCTGCCATTCTGAAAGGCTGGTTTGAGCGAGTGTT
CATAGGAGAGTTTGCTTACACTTACGCTGCCATGTATGACAAAGGACCCTTCCGGAGTAAGAAGGCAGTG
CTTTCCATCACCACTGGCGGCAGTGGCTCCATGTACTCTCTGCAAGGGATCCACGGGGACATGAATGTCA
TTCTCTGGCCAATTCAGAGTGGCATTCTGCATTTCTGTGGCTTCCCAGTCTTAGAATCTCAACTGACATA
TAGCATTGGGCACACTCCAGCAGACGCCCGAATTCAAATCC
