>Addgene plasmid #11615 | pcDNA3-HA-NQO1 | addgene partial sequence | sequence record 18581 | T7 5'-TAATACGACTCACTATAGGG-3'
CNCANCGCCCAGGTCCCTTATGATGTGCCAGATTATGCCTCTGAATTGGTCGGCAGAAGAGCACTGATCG
TACTGGCTCACTCAGAGAGGACGTCCTTCAACTATGCCATGAAGGAGGCTGCTGCAGCGGCTTTGAAGAA
GAAAGGATGGGAGGTGGTGGAGTCGGACCTCTATGCCATGAACTTCAATCCCATCATTTCCAGAAAGGAC
ATCACAGGTAAACTGAAGGACCCTGCGAACTTTCAGTATCCTGCCGAGTCTGTTCTGGCTTATAAAGAAG
GCCATCTGAGCCCAGATATTGTGGCTGAACAAAAGAAGCTGGAAGCCGCAGACCTTGTGATATTCCAGTT
CCCCCTGCAGTGGTTTGGAGTCCCTGCCATTCTGAAAGGCTGGTTTGAGCGAGTGTTCATAGGAGAGTTT
GCTTACACTTACGCTGCCATGTATGACAAAGGACCCTTCCGGAGTAAGAAGGCAGTGCTTTCCATCACCA
CTGGCGGCAGTGGCTCCATGTACTCTCTGCAAGGGATCCACGGGGACATGAATGTCATTCTCTGGCCAAT
TCAGAGTGGCATTCTGCATTTCTGTGGCTTCCAAGTCTTAGAATCTCAACTGACATATAGCTGCNNCNNN
NNNNTCCAGCAAAACNCCGNAACTTCAAATCCTGGAAAGGATGGAAGAAAACGCCTGGAGAATATTTGGG
ATGAGACACCACTGTTATTTTGCTCCAAGCAGCCTCTTTGACCTAAACTTCCAGNCAGNATTCTAATGAA
AAAAAGGTCNGGATGAGGAGAAAACAGAATTGGCCTTNTGNGGCCTCNNTGGGCANTCCTCCNACTGAAA
NN
