>Addgene plasmid #11615 | pcDNA3-HA-NQO1 | addgene partial sequence | sequence record 18582 | SP6 5'-ATTTAGGTGACACTATAG-3'
CTAAGAGCTCGAGTATTTTCNGCTTTGATCTGGTTGTCAGTTGGGATGGACTTGCCCAAGTGATGGCCCA
CAGAAAGGCCAAATTTCTTGTTTTTCTCCTCATCCTGTACCTCTTTTTTCATTAAGAATCCTGCCTGGAA
GTTTAGGTCAAAGAGGCTGCTTGGAGCAAAATACAGTGGTGTCTCATCCCAAATATTCTCCAGGCGTTTC
TTCCATCCTTCCAGGATTTGAATTCGGGCGTCTGCTGGAGTGTGCCCAATGCTATATGTCAGTTGAGATT
CTAAGACTTGGAAGCCACAGAAATGCAGAATGCCACTCTGAATTGGCCAGAGAATGACATTCATGTCCCC
GTGGATCCCTTGCAGAGAGTACATGGAGCCACTGCCGCCAGTGGTGATGGAAAGCACTGCCTTCTTACTC
CGGAAGGGTCCTTTGTCATACATGGCAGCGTAAGTGTAAGCAAACTCTCCTATGAACACTCGCTCAAACC
AGCCTTTCAGAATGGCAGGGACTCCAAACCACTGCAGGGGGAACTGGAATATCACAAGGTCTGCGGCTTC
CAGCTTCTTTTGTTCAGCCACAATATCTGGGCTCAGATGGCCTTCTTTATAAGCCAGAACAGACTCGGCA
GGATACTGAAAGTTCNCAGGGTCCTTCAGTTTACCTGTGATGTCCTTTCTGGAAATGANGTCATTGAAGT
TCATGGCATAAAGGNCGANCTACTCCACCACCTCCCATCCTTTCTTCTTCAAAGCCGCTGCAGCAGCCTC
TTCATGGCATAGTGAAGACGTCCTCTCTGANTGAGCAGTACANCATGNTCTCTGCGACATTCAAAGCTAT
CTGNNNTCTAGGTACTGTGGCGCANN
