[The description below was written by a language model from this plasmid's Addgene catalogue record.]
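Description:
pcDNA3-HA-NQO1 is a mammalian expression plasmid built on pcDNA3-HA, a derivative of the Invitrogen pcDNA3 backbone (about 5.4 kb without insert) that carries an HA epitope coding sequence upstream of the cloning site. It is maintained in E. coli as a high-copy plasmid under ampicillin selection, and it carries a neomycin resistance marker so that transfected mammalian cells can be selected with G418, allowing stable lines to be derived as well as transient expression. The record does not list the promoter or other regulatory elements explicitly. The pcDNA3 family generally drives inserts from the CMV immediate-early promoter, and the listed T7 and SP6 sequencing primers fit the phage promoter sites that flank the polylinker in that backbone.

The insert is the human NQO1 cDNA, encoding NAD(P)H dehydrogenase, quinone 1, also known as DT-diaphorase. It is roughly 1 kb, corresponds to the reference transcript, and is recorded as having no mutations. It was cloned by restriction digestion between an EcoRI site at the 5′ end, which was destroyed in the process, and an XhoI site at the 3′ end, which remains intact. The backbone-encoded HA tag is fused to the N terminus of the protein, so the expressed NQO1 can be detected or immunoprecipitated with anti-HA antibodies and distinguished from the endogenous enzyme. The record gives no specific application, but the design suits overexpression of tagged wild-type NQO1 in mammalian cells for studies of its expression, localisation, interactions or enzymatic function.
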