Addgene plasmid #11615: pcDNA3-HA-NQO1
Depositing lab: Steven Johnson. Depositing organization: University of Pennsylvania.
Backbone
  Vector backbone: pcDNA3-HA
  Backbone manufacturer: invitrogen
  Backbone size w/o insert (bp): 5400
  Vector type: Mammalian Expression
  Selectable markers: Neomycin (select with G418)
Growth in bacteria
  Bacterial resistance: Ampicillin, 100 μg/mL
  Growth temperature: 37°C
  Growth strain: DH5alpha
  Copy number: High Copy
Gene/Insert
  Gene/Insert name: NAD(P)H dehydrogenase, quinone 1 (alt name: NQO1)
  Species: H. sapiens (human)
  Insert size (bp): 1016
  Mutation: no mutations
  GenBank ID: NM_000903
  Entrez Gene: NQO1 (a.k.a. DHQU, DIA4, DTD, NMOR1, NMORI, QR1)
  Tag / fusion protein: HA (N terminal on backbone)
  Cloning method: Restriction Enzyme; 5′ cloning site Eco RI (destroyed during cloning); 3′ cloning site Xho I (not destroyed)
  Sequencing primers: 5′ T7; 3′ SP6
Terms and licenses: Academic/Nonprofit Terms; Industry Terms: Not Available to Industry
How to cite: pcDNA3-HA-NQO1 was a gift from Steven Johnson (Addgene plasmid # 11615)
